Addgene plasmid #249229: pLenti-hPTPRF-gRNA2
Purpose: PTPRF CRISPR KO
Depositing lab: Weihong Tan. Depositing organization: Hangzhou Institute of Medicine, Chinese Academy of Sciences. Publication: SPARK-seq: A high-throughput platform for aptamer discovery and kinetic profiling. Luo G, Song J, Fu Y, Jiang Y, Gao Y, Zhong Z, Li L, Wei Y, Jia HR, Guo L, Fu T, Wu Q, Tan W. Science. 2026 Jan;391(6780):eadv6127. doi: 10.1126/science.adv6127. Epub 2026 Jan 1. PubMed 41477891.
Backbone
  Vector backbone: pLenti-sgRNA
  Backbone manufacturer: Eric Lander and David Sabatini, Addgene plasmid #71409
  Vector type: Lentiviral, CRISPR
Growth in bacteria
  Bacterial resistance: Ampicillin, 100 μg/mL
  Growth temperature: 37°C
  Growth strain: NEB Stable
  Copy number: High Copy
Gene/Insert
  Gene/Insert name: PTPRF
  gRNA/shRNA sequence: AACACCATAGATTTCGGCA
  Species: H. sapiens (human)
  Entrez Gene: PTPRF (a.k.a. BNAH2, LAR)
  Promoter: U6
  Cloning method: Restriction Enzyme; 5′ cloning site Unknown (unknown if destroyed)
Terms and licenses: Academic/Nonprofit Terms; Industry Terms: Not Available to Industry
How to cite: pLenti-hPTPRF-gRNA2 was a gift from Weihong Tan (Addgene plasmid # 249229 ; http://n2t.net/addgene:249229 ; RRID:Addgene_249229)
