[The description below was written by a language model from this plasmid's Addgene catalogue record and pLannotate feature annotations shown in this document.]
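Description:
pLenti-hPTPRF-gRNA2 is a lentiviral CRISPR guide RNA vector built on the pLenti-sgRNA backbone and intended for knockout of human PTPRF (also known as LAR), a receptor-type protein tyrosine phosphatase. It is propagated in E. coli as a high-copy plasmid through a ColE1/pUC-type origin with ampicillin selection (AmpR, β-lactamase). The backbone also carries an f1 origin, an SV40 origin and poly(A) signal, and residual lac, T7 and T3 elements from the cloning vector.

The transfer cassette has a third-generation, self-inactivating layout. An RSV promoter drives a truncated HIV-1 5' LTR, so genomic RNA can be produced without Tat. This is followed by the Ψ packaging signal with a gag fragment, the Rev response element for Rev-dependent nuclear export, a cPPT/CTS, and a ΔU3 3' LTR that disables LTR promoter activity after integration. Within this frame, a human U6 RNA polymerase III promoter transcribes the PTPRF-targeting spacer fused to the Streptococcus pyogenes Cas9 guide RNA scaffold. Downstream, an EF-1α core promoter expresses puromycin N-acetyltransferase for selection of transduced mammalian cells, and a WPRE enhances transcript expression.

No Cas9 coding sequence appears in the feature table, so the nuclease must be supplied separately, for example by a Cas9-expressing cell line or a second vector. The "gRNA2" in the name suggests it is one of several guides against the same gene, though the record does not say so. The stated purpose is simply PTPRF CRISPR knockout, and the associated publication concerns a platform for aptamer discovery and kinetic profiling. The record does not state the restriction sites used to clone the guide.
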