Features (pLannotate 1.2.2; 27 found; start..end, strand, type, name):
      5..231     +  promoter       RSV promoter: Rous sarcoma virus enhancer/promoter
    232..412     +  LTR            5' LTR (truncated): truncated 5' long terminal repeat (LTR) from HIV-1
    459..584     +  misc_feature   HIV-1 Ψ: packaging signal of human immunodeficiency virus type 1
    568..931     +  CDS            HIV-1 gag (fragment): gag protein from human immunodeficiency virus 1; gag
   1077..1310    +  misc_feature   RRE: The Rev response element (RRE) of HIV-1 allows for Rev-dependent mRNA export from the nucleus to the cytoplasm.
   1687..1713    +  CDS            Rev (fragment): human immunodeficiency virus 1 (HIV-1) Rev protein; rev; enhances nuclear export of unspliced and incompletely spliced viral mRNAs
   1717..1957    +  promoter       U6 promoter: RNA polymerase III promoter for human U6 snRNA
   1986..2061    +  misc_RNA       gRNA scaffold: guide RNA scaffold for the Streptococcus pyogenes CRISPR/Cas9 system
   2109..2226    +  misc_feature   cPPT/CTS: central polypurine tract and central termination sequence of HIV-1
   2295..2506    +  promoter       EF-1α core promoter: core promoter for human elongation factor EF-1α
   2532..3131    +  CDS            PuroR (fragment): puromycin N-acetyltransferase; pac from Streptomyces; confers resistance to puromycin
   3147..3735    +  misc_feature   WPRE: woodchuck hepatitis virus posttranscriptional regulatory element
   3786..3805    +  misc_feature   cPPT/CTS (fragment): central polypurine tract and central termination sequence of HIV-1
   3807..4040    +  LTR            3' LTR (ΔU3): self-inactivating 3' long terminal repeat (LTR) from HIV-1
   4118..4239    +  polyA_signal   SV40 poly(A) signal: SV40 polyadenylation signal
   4279..4414    +  rep_origin     SV40 ori: SV40 origin of replication
   4435..4453    -  promoter       T7 promoter: promoter for bacteriophage T7 RNA polymerase
   4461..4616    +  CDS            lacZα (fragment): LacZα fragment of β-galactosidase; lacZ fragment
   4621..5049    +  rep_origin     f1 ori (sequence partly withheld): f1 bacteriophage origin of replication; arrow indicates direction of (+) strand synthesis
   5102..5206    +  promoter       AmpR promoter: bla
   5207..6067    +  CDS            AmpR: β-lactamase; bla; confers resistance to ampicillin, carbenicillin, and related antibiotics
   6238..6826    +  rep_origin     ori: high-copy-number ColE1/pMB1/pBR322/pUC origin of replication
   7009..7101    +  CDS            lacI (fragment): lac repressor; lacI; The lac repressor binds to the lac operator to inhibit transcription in E. coli. This inhibition can be relieved by adding lactose or isopropyl-β-D-thiogalactopyranoside (IPTG).
   7114..7135    +  protein_bind   CAP binding site: CAP binding activates transcription in the presence of cAMP. E. coli catabolite activator protein
   7150..7180    +  promoter       lac promoter: promoter for the E. coli lac operon
   7188..7204    +  protein_bind   lac operator: The lac repressor binds to the lac operator to inhibit transcription in E. coli. This inhibition can be relieved by adding lactose or isopropyl-β-D-thiogalactopyranoside (IPTG). lac repressor encoded by lacI
   7249..7267    +  promoter       T3 promoter: promoter for bacteriophage T3 RNA polymerase
>Addgene plasmid #249229 | pLenti-hPTPRF-gRNA2 | addgene full sequence | sequence record 499778 | Addgene NGS Result
TTAATGTAGTCTTATGCAATACTCTTGTAGTCTTGCAACATGGTAACGATGAGTTAGCAACATGCCTTAC
AAGGAGAGAAAAAGCACCGTGCATGCCGATTGGTGGAAGTAAGGTGGTACGATCGTGCCTTATTAGGAAG
GCAACAGACGGGTCTGACATGGATTGGACGAACCACTGAATTGCCGCATTGCAGAGATATTGTATTTAAG
TGCCTAGCTCGATACATAAACGGGTCTCTCTGGTTAGACCAGATCTGAGCCTGGGAGCTCTCTGGCTAAC
TAGGGAACCCACTGCTTAAGCCTCAATAAAGCTTGCCTTGAGTGCTTCAAGTAGTGTGTGCCCGTCTGTT
GTGTGACTCTGGTAACTAGAGATCCCTCAGACCCTTTTAGTCAGTGTGGAAAATCTCTAGCAGTGGCGCC
CGAACAGGGACTTGAAAGCGAAAGGGAAACCAGAGGAGCTCTCTCGACGCAGGACTCGGCTTGCTGAAGC
GCGCACGGCAAGAGGCGAGGGGCGGCGACTGGTGAGTACGCCAAAAATTTTGACTAGCGGAGGCTAGAAG
GAGAGAGATGGGTGCGAGAGCGTCAGTATTAAGCGGGGGAGAATTAGATCGCGATGGGAAAAAATTCGGT
TAAGGCCAGGGGGAAAGAAAAAATATAAATTAAAACATATAGTATGGGCAAGCAGGGAGCTAGAACGATT
CGCAGTTAATCCTGGCCTGTTAGAAACATCAGAAGGCTGTAGACAAATACTGGGACAGCTACAACCATCC
CTTCAGACAGGATCAGAAGAACTTAGATCATTATATAATACAGTAGCAACCCTCTATTGTGTGCATCAAA
GGATAGAGATAAAAGACACCAAGGAAGCTTTAGACAAGATAGAGGAAGAGCAAAACAAAAGTAAGACCAC
CGCACAGCAAGCGGCCGCTGATCTTCAGACCTGGAGGAGGAGATATGAGGGACAATTGGAGAAGTGAATT
ATATAAATATAAAGTAGTAAAAATTGAACCATTAGGAGTAGCACCCACCAAGGCAAAGAGAAGAGTGGTG
CAGAGAGAAAAAAGAGCAGTGGGAATAGGAGCTTTGTTCCTTGGGTTCTTGGGAGCAGCAGGAAGCACTA
TGGGCGCAGCGTCAATGACGCTGACGGTACAGGCCAGACAATTATTGTCTGGTATAGTGCAGCAGCAGAA
CAATTTGCTGAGGGCTATTGAGGCGCAACAGCATCTGTTGCAACTCACAGTCTGGGGCATCAAGCAGCTC
CAGGCAAGAATCCTGGCTGTGGAAAGATACCTAAAGGATCAACAGCTCCTGGGGATTTGGGGTTGCTCTG
GAAAACTCATTTGCACCACTGCTGTGCCTTGGAATGCTAGTTGGAGTAATAAATCTCTGGAACAGATTTG
GAATCACACGACCTGGATGGAGTGGGACAGAGAAATTAACAATTACACAAGCTTAATACACTCCTTAATT
GAAGAATCGCAAAACCAGCAAGAAAAGAATGAACAAGAATTATTGGAATTAGATAAATGGGCAAGTTTGT
GGAATTGGTTTAACATAACAAATTGGCTGTGGTATATAAAATTATTCATAATGATAGTAGGAGGCTTGGT
AGGTTTAAGAATAGTTTTTGCTGTACTTTCTATAGTGAATAGAGTTAGGCAGGGATATTCACCATTATCG
TTTCAGACCCACCTCCCAACCCCGAGGGGACCCAGAGAGGGCCTATTTCCCATGATTCCTTCATATTTGC
ATATACGATACAAGGCTGTTAGAGAGATAATTAGAATTAATTTGACTGTAAACACAAAGATATTAGTACA
AAATACGTGACGTAGAAAGTAATAATTTCTTGGGTAGTTTGCAGTTTTAAAATTATGTTTTAAAATGGAC
TATCATATGCTTACCGTAACTTGAAAGTATTTCGATTTCTTGGCTTTATATATCTTGTGGAAAGGACGAA
ACACCGAACACCATAGATTTCGGCAGTTTTAGAGCTAGAAATAGCAAGTTAAAATAAGGCTAGTCCGTTA
TCAACTTGAAAAAGTGGCACCGAGTCGGTGCTTTTTTGAATTCTAGATCTTGAGACAAATGGCAGTATTC
ATCCACAATTTTAAAAGAAAAGGGGGGATTGGGGGGTACAGTGCAGGGGAAAGAATAGTAGACATAATAG
CAACAGACATACAAACTAAAGAATTACAAAAACAAATTACAAAAATTCAAAATTTTCGGGTTTATTACAG
GGACAGCAGAGATCCACTTTGGCGCCGGCTCGAGTGGCTCCGGTGCCCGTCAGTGGGCAGAGCGCACATC
GCCCACAGTCCCCGAGAAGTTGGGGGGAGGGGTCGGCAATTGAACCGGTGCCTAGAGAAGGTGGCGCGGG
GTAAACTGGGAAAGTGATGTCGTGTACTGGCTCCGCCTTTTTCCCGAGGGTGGGGGAGAACCGTATATAA
GTGCAGTAGTCGCCGTGAACGTTCTTTTTCGCAACGGGTTTGCCGCCAGAACACAGGTGTCGTGACGCGG
GATCCGCCACCATGACCGAGTACAAGCCCACGGTGCGCCTCGCCACCCGCGACGACGTCCCCAGGGCCGT
ACGCACCCTCGCCGCCGCGTTCGCCGACTACCCCGCCACGCGCCACACCGTCGATCCGGACCGCCACATC
GAGCGGGTCACCGAGCTGCAAGAACTCTTCCTCACGCGCGTCGGGCTCGACATCGGCAAGGTGTGGGTCG
CGGACGACGGCGCCGCGGTGGCGGTCTGGACCACGCCGGAGAGCGTCGAAGCGGGGGCGGTGTTCGCCGA
GATCGGCCCGCGCATGGCCGAGTTGAGCGGTTCCCGGCTGGCCGCGCAGCAACAGATGGAAGGCCTCCTG
GCGCCGCACCGGCCCAAGGAGCCCGCGTGGTTCCTGGCCACCGTCGGAGTCTCGCCCGACCACCAGGGCA
AGGGTCTGGGCAGCGCCGTCGTGCTCCCCGGAGTGGAGGCGGCCGAGCGCGCCGGGGTGCCCGCCTTCCT
GGAGACCTCCGCGCCCCGCAACCTCCCCTTCTACGAGCGGCTCGGCTTCACCGTCACCGCCGACGTCGAG
GTGCCCGAAGGACCGCGCACCTGGTGCATGACCCGCAAGCCCGGTGCCTGAACGCGTTAAGTCGACAATC
AACCTCTGGATTACAAAATTTGTGAAAGATTGACTGGTATTCTTAACTATGTTGCTCCTTTTACGCTATG
TGGATACGCTGCTTTAATGCCTTTGTATCATGCTATTGCTTCCCGTATGGCTTTCATTTTCTCCTCCTTG
TATAAATCCTGGTTGCTGTCTCTTTATGAGGAGTTGTGGCCCGTTGTCAGGCAACGTGGCGTGGTGTGCA
CTGTGTTTGCTGACGCAACCCCCACTGGTTGGGGCATTGCCACCACCTGTCAGCTCCTTTCCGGGACTTT
CGCTTTCCCCCTCCCTATTGCCACGGCGGAACTCATCGCCGCCTGCCTTGCCCGCTGCTGGACAGGGGCT
CGGCTGTTGGGCACTGACAATTCCGTGGTGTTGTCGGGGAAATCATCGTCCTTTCCTTGGCTGCTCGCCT
GTGTTGCCACCTGGATTCTGCGCGGGACGTCCTTCTGCTACGTCCCTTCGGCCCTCAATCCAGCGGACCT
TCCTTCCCGCGGCCTGCTGCCGGCTCTGCGGCCTCTTCCGCGTCTTCGCCTTCGCCCTCAGACGAGTCGG
ATCTCCCTTTGGGCCGCCTCCCCGCGTCGACTTTAAGACCAATGACTTACAAGGCAGCTGTAGATCTTAG
CCACTTTTTAAAAGAAAAGGGGGGACTGGAAGGGCTAATTCACTCCCAACGAAGACAAGATCTGCTTTTT
GCTTGTACTGGGTCTCTCTGGTTAGACCAGATCTGAGCCTGGGAGCTCTCTGGCTAACTAGGGAACCCAC
TGCTTAAGCCTCAATAAAGCTTGCCTTGAGTGCTTCAAGTAGTGTGTGCCCGTCTGTTGTGTGACTCTGG
TAACTAGAGATCCCTCAGACCCTTTTAGTCAGTGTGGAAAATCTCTAGCAGTACGTATAGTAGTTCATGT
CATCTTATTATTCAGTATTTATAACTTGCAAAGAAATGAATATCAGAGAGTGAGAGGAACTTGTTTATTG
CAGCTTATAATGGTTACAAATAAAGCAATAGCATCACAAATTTCACAAATAAAGCATTTTTTTCACTGCA
TTCTAGTTGTGGTTTGTCCAAACTCATCAATGTATCTTATCATGTCTGGCTCTAGCTATCCCGCCCCTAA
CTCCGCCCATCCCGCCCCTAACTCCGCCCAGTTCCGCCCATTCTCCGCCCCATGGCTGACTAATTTTTTT
TATTTATGCAGAGGCCGAGGCCGCCTCGGCCTCTGAGCTATTCCAGAAGTAGTGAGGAGGCTTTTTTGGA
GGCCTAGGGACGTACCCAATTCGCCCTATAGTGAGTCGTATTACGCGCGCTCACTGGCCGTCGTTTTACA
ACGTCGTGACTGGGAAAACCCTGGCGTTACCCAACTTAATCGCCTTGCAGCACATCCCCCTTTCGCCAGC
TGGCGTAATAGCGAAGAGGCCCGCACCGATCGCCCTTCCCAACAGTTGCGCAGCCTGAATGGCGAATGGG
[124 nt withheld, positions 4621-4744]
C
[91 nt withheld, positions 4746-4836]
A
[49 nt withheld, positions 4838-4886]
CCTTTGACGTTGGAGTCCACGTTCTTT
[37 nt withheld, positions 4914-4950]
ACCCTATCTCGGTCTATTCTTTTGATTTATAAGGGATTTTGCCGATTTCGGCCTATTGGTTAAAAAATGA
GCTGATTTAACAAAAATTTAACGCGAATTTTAACAAAATATTAACGCTTACAATTTAGGTGGCACTTTTC
GGGGAAATGTGCGCGGAACCCCTATTTGTTTATTTTTCTAAATACATTCAAATATGTATCCGCTCATGAG
ACAATAACCCTGATAAATGCTTCAATAATATTGAAAAAGGAAGAGTATGAGTATTCAACATTTCCGTGTC
GCCCTTATTCCCTTTTTTGCGGCATTTTGCCTTCCTGTTTTTGCTCACCCAGAAACGCTGGTGAAAGTAA
AAGATGCTGAAGATCAGTTGGGTGCACGAGTGGGTTACATCGAACTGGATCTCAACAGCGGTAAGATCCT
TGAGAGTTTTCGCCCCGAAGAACGTTTTCCAATGATGAGCACTTTTAAAGTTCTGCTATGTGGCGCGGTA
TTATCCCGTATTGACGCCGGGCAAGAGCAACTCGGTCGCCGCATACACTATTCTCAGAATGACTTGGTTG
AGTACTCACCAGTCACAGAAAAGCATCTTACGGATGGCATGACAGTAAGAGAATTATGCAGTGCTGCCAT
AACCATGAGTGATAACACTGCGGCCAACTTACTTCTGACAACGATCGGAGGACCGAAGGAGCTAACCGCT
TTTTTGCACAACATGGGGGATCATGTAACTCGCCTTGATCGTTGGGAACCGGAGCTGAATGAAGCCATAC
CAAACGACGAGCGTGACACCACGATGCCTGTAGCAATGGCAACAACGTTGCGCAAACTATTAACTGGCGA
ACTACTTACTCTAGCTTCCCGGCAACAATTAATAGACTGGATGGAGGCGGATAAAGTTGCAGGACCACTT
CTGCGCTCGGCCCTTCCGGCTGGCTGGTTTATTGCTGATAAATCTGGAGCCGGTGAGCGTGGGTCTCGCG
GTATCATTGCAGCACTGGGGCCAGATGGTAAGCCCTCCCGTATCGTAGTTATCTACACGACGGGGAGTCA
GGCAACTATGGATGAACGAAATAGACAGATCGCTGAGATAGGTGCCTCACTGATTAAGCATTGGTAACTG
TCAGACCAAGTTTACTCATATATACTTTAGATTGATTTAAAACTTCATTTTTAATTTAAAAGGATCTAGG
TGAAGATCCTTTTTGATAATCTCATGACCAAAATCCCTTAACGTGAGTTTTCGTTCCACTGAGCGTCAGA
CCCCGTAGAAAAGATCAAAGGATCTTCTTGAGATCCTTTTTTTCTGCGCGTAATCTGCTGCTTGCAAACA
AAAAAACCACCGCTACCAGCGGTGGTTTGTTTGCCGGATCAAGAGCTACCAACTCTTTTTCCGAAGGTAA
CTGGCTTCAGCAGAGCGCAGATACCAAATACTGTTCTTCTAGTGTAGCCGTAGTTAGGCCACCACTTCAA
GAACTCTGTAGCACCGCCTACATACCTCGCTCTGCTAATCCTGTTACCAGTGGCTGCTGCCAGTGGCGAT
AAGTCGTGTCTTACCGGGTTGGACTCAAGACGATAGTTACCGGATAAGGCGCAGCGGTCGGGCTGAACGG
GGGGTTCGTGCACACAGCCCAGCTTGGAGCGAACGACCTACACCGAACTGAGATACCTACAGCGTGAGCT
ATGAGAAAGCGCCACGCTTCCCGAAGGGAGAAAGGCGGACAGGTATCCGGTAAGCGGCAGGGTCGGAACA
GGAGAGCGCACGAGGGAGCTTCCAGGGGGAAACGCCTGGTATCTTTATAGTCCTGTCGGGTTTCGCCACC
TCTGACTTGAGCGTCGATTTTTGTGATGCTCGTCAGGGGGGCGGAGCCTATGGAAAAACGCCAGCAACGC
GGCCTTTTTACGGTTCCTGGCCTTTTGCTGGCCTTTTGCTCACATGTTCTTTCCTGCGTTATCCCCTGAT
TCTGTGGATAACCGTATTACCGCCTTTGAGTGAGCTGATACCGCTCGCCGCAGCCGAACGACCGAGCGCA
GCGAGTCAGTGAGCGAGGAAGCGGAAGAGCGCCCAATACGCAAACCGCCTCTCCCCGCGCGTTGGCCGAT
TCATTAATGCAGCTGGCACGACAGGTTTCCCGACTGGAAAGCGGGCAGTGAGCGCAACGCAATTAATGTG
AGTTAGCTCACTCATTAGGCACCCCAGGCTTTACACTTTATGCTTCCGGCTCGTATGTTGTGTGGAATTG
TGAGCGGATAACAATTTCACACAGGAAACAGCTATGACCATGATTACGCCAAGCGCGCAATTAACCCTCA
CTAAAGGGAACAAAAGCTGGAGCTGCAAGC
